>Addgene plasmid #119125 | HS1BP3-PX (17-139) | addgene full sequence | sequence record 275992 | Addgene NGS Result
TGTGGAATTGTGAGCGGATAACAATTTCACACAGGAAACAGTATTCATGTCCCCTATACTAGGTTATTGG
AAAATTAAGGGCCTTGTGCAACCCACTCGACTTCTTTTGGAATATCTTGAAGAAAAATATGAAGAGCATT
TGTATGAGCGCGATGAAGGTGATAAATGGCGAAACAAAAAGTTTGAATTGGGTTTGGAGTTTCCCAATCT
TCCTTATTATATTGATGGTGATGTTAAATTAACACAGTCTATGGCCATCATACGTTATATAGCTGACAAG
CACAACATGTTGGGTGGTTGTCCAAAAGAGCGTGCAGAGATTTCAATGCTTGAAGGAGCGGTTTTGGATA
TTAGATACGGTGTTTCGAGAATTGCATATAGTAAAGACTTTGAAACTCTCAAAGTTGATTTTCTTAGCAA
GCTACCTGAAATGCTGAAAATGTTCGAAGATCGTTTATGTCATAAAACATATTTAAATGGTGATCATGTA
ACCCATCCTGACTTCATGTTGTATGACGCTCTTGATGTTGTTTTATACATGGACCCAATGTGCCTGGATG
CGTTCCCAAAATTAGTTTGTTTTAAAAAACGTATTGAAGCTATCCCACAAATTGATAAGTACTTGAAATC
CAGCAAGTATATAGCATGGCCTTTGCAGGGCTGGCAAGCCACGTTTGGTGGTGGCGACCATCCTCCAAAA
TCGGATCTGGTTCCGCGTGGATCCGATACCCAATCATATGGGATCCACGGGTCTGGACCTGACGGTTCCG
CAGCACCAAGAAGTTCGTGGCAAAATGATGTCGGGCCATGTTGAATACCAAATCCTGGTCGTGACCCGTC
TGGCGGCCTTTAAATCCGCTAAGCATCGCCCGGAAGATGTGGTTCAGTTTCTGGTGAGTAAAAAGTACTC
CGAAATCGAAGAATTTTACCAAAAGCTGAGCTCTCGTTATGCAGCTGCAAGCCTGCCGCCGCTGCCGCGT
AAGGTCCTGTTTGTGGGCGAATCTGATATTCGTGAACGTCGCGCAGTTTTCAACGAAATCCTGCGCTGCG
TCTCAAAAGACGCCGAACTGGCAGGCTCGCCGGAACTGCTGGAATTTCTGGGTACGCGTAGCTAACTCGA
GCGGCCGCATCGTGACTGACTGACGATCTGCCTCGCGCGTTTCGGTGATGACGGTGAAAACCTCTGACAC
ATGCAGCTCCCGGAGACGGTCACAGCTTGTCTGTAAGCGGATGCCGGGAGCAGACAAGCCCGTCAGGGCG
CGTCAGCGGGTGTTGGCGGGTGTCGGGGCGCAGCCATGACCCAGTCACGTAGCGATAGCGGAGTGTATAA
TTCTTGAAGACGAAAGGGCCTCGTGATACGCCTATTTTTATAGGTTAATGTCATGATAATAATGGTTTCT
TAGACGTCAGGTGGCACTTTTCGGGGAAATGTGCGCGGAACCCCTATTTGTTTATTTTTCTAAATACATT
CAAATATGTATCCGCTCATGAGACAATAACCCTGATAAATGCTTCAATAATATTGAAAAAGGAAGAGTAT
GAGTATTCAACATTTCCGTGTCGCCCTTATTCCCTTTTTTGCGGCATTTTGCCTTCCTGTTTTTGCTCAC
CCAGAAACGCTGGTGAAAGTAAAAGATGCTGAAGATCAGTTGGGTGCACGAGTGGGTTACATCGAACTGG
ATCTCAACAGCGGTAAGATCCTTGAGAGTTTTCGCCCCGAAGAACGTTTTCCAATGATGAGCACTTTTAA
AGTTCTGCTATGTGGCGCGGTATTATCCCGTGTTGACGCCGGGCAAGAGCAACTCGGTCGCCGCATACAC
TATTCTCAGAATGACTTGGTTGAGTACTCACCAGTCACAGAAAAGCATCTTACGGATGGCATGACAGTAA
GAGAATTATGCAGTGCTGCCATAACCATGAGTGATAACACTGCGGCCAACTTACTTCTGACAACGATCGG
AGGACCGAAGGAGCTAACCGCTTTTTTGCACAACATGGGGGATCATGTAACTCGCCTTGATCGTTGGGAA
CCGGAGCTGAATGAAGCCATACCAAACGACGAGCGTGACACCACGATGCCTGCAGCAATGGCAACAACGT
TGCGCAAACTATTAACTGGCGAACTACTTACTCTAGCTTCCCGGCAACAATTAATAGACTGGATGGAGGC
GGATAAAGTTGCAGGACCACTTCTGCGCTCGGCCCTTCCGGCTGGCTGGTTTATTGCTGATAAATCTGGA
GCCGGTGAGCGTGGGTCTCGCGGTATCATTGCAGCACTGGGGCCAGATGGTAAGCCCTCCCGTATCGTAG
TTATCTACACGACGGGGAGTCAGGCAACTATGGATGAACGAAATAGACAGATCGCTGAGATAGGTGCCTC
ACTGATTAAGCATTGGTAACTGTCAGACCAAGTTTACTCATATATACTTTAGATTGATTTAAAACTTCAT
TTTTAATTTAAAAGGATCTAGGTGAAGATCCTTTTTGATAATCTCATGACCAAAATCCCTTAACGTGAGT
TTTCGTTCCACTGAGCGTCAGACCCCGTAGAAAAGATCAAAGGATCTTCTTGAGATCCTTTTTTTCTGCG
CGTAATCTGCTGCTTGCAAACAAAAAAACCACCGCTACCAGCGGTGGTTTGTTTGCCGGATCAAGAGCTA
CCAACTCTTTTTCCGAAGGTAACTGGCTTCAGCAGAGCGCAGATACCAAATACTGTCCTTCTAGTGTAGC
CGTAGTTAGGCCACCACTTCAAGAACTCTGTAGCACCGCCTACATACCTCGCTCTGCTAATCCTGTTACC
AGTGGCTGCTGCCAGTGGCGATAAGTCGTGTCTTACCGGGTTGGACTCAAGACGATAGTTACCGGATAAG
GCGCAGCGGTCGGGCTGAACGGGGGGTTCGTGCACACAGCCCAGCTTGGAGCGAACGACCTACACCGAAC
TGAGATACCTACAGCGTGAGCTATGAGAAAGCGCCACGCTTCCCGAAGGGAGAAAGGCGGACAGGTATCC
GGTAAGCGGCAGGGTCGGAACAGGAGAGCGCACGAGGGAGCTTCCAGGGGGAAACGCCTGGTATCTTTAT
AGTCCTGTCGGGTTTCGCCACCTCTGACTTGAGCGTCGATTTTTGTGATGCTCGTCAGGGGGGCGGAGCC
TATGGAAAAACGCCAGCAACGCGGCCTTTTTACGGTTCCTGGCCTTTTGCTGGCCTTTTGCTCACATGTT
CTTTCCTGCGTTATCCCCTGATTCTGTGGATAACCGTATTACCGCCTTTGAGTGAGCTGATACCGCTCGC
CGCAGCCGAACGACCGAGCGCAGCGAGTCAGTGAGCGAGGAAGCGGAAGAGCGCCTGATGCGGTATTTTC
TCCTTACGCATCTGTGCGGTATTTCACACCGCATAAATTCCGACACCATCGAATGGCGCAAAACCTTTCG
CGGTATGGCATGATAGCGCCCGGAAGAGAGTCAATTCAGGGTGGTGAATGTGAAACCAGTAACGTTATAC
GATGTCGCAGAGTATGCCGGTGTCTCTTATCAGACCGTTTCCCGCGTGGTGAACCAGGCCAGCCACGTTT
CTGCGAAAACGCGGGAAAAAGTGGAAGCGGCGATGGCGGAGCTGAATTACATTCCCAACCGCGTGGCACA
ACAACTGGCGGGCAAACAGTCGTTGCTGATTGGCGTTGCCACCTCCAGTCTGGCCCTGCACGCGCCGTCG
CAAATTGTCGCGGCGATTAAATCTCGCGCCGATCAACTGGGTGCCAGCGTGGTGGTGTCGATGGTAGAAC
GAAGCGGCGTCGAAGCCTGTAAAGCGGCGGTGCACAATCTTCTCGCGCAACGCGTCAGTGGGCTGATCAT
TAACTATCCGCTGGATGACCAGGATGCCATTGCTGTGGAAGCTGCCTGCACTAATGTTCCGGCGTTATTT
CTTGATGTCTCTGACCAGACACCCATCAACAGTATTATTTTCTCCCATGAAGACGGTACGCGACTGGGCG
TGGAGCATCTGGTCGCATTGGGTCACCAGCAAATCGCGCTGTTAGCGGGCCCATTAAGTTCTGTCTCGGC
GCGTCTGCGTCTGGCTGGCTGGCATAAATATCTCACTCGCAATCAAATTCAGCCGATAGCGGAACGGGAA
GGCGACTGGAGTGCCATGTCCGGTTTTCAACAAACCATGCAAATGCTGAATGAGGGCATCGTTCCCACTG
CGATGCTGGTTGCCAACGATCAGATGGCGCTGGGCGCAATGCGCGCCATTACCGAGTCCGGGCTGCGCGT
TGGTGCGGATATCTCGGTAGTGGGATACGACGATACCGAAGACAGCTCATGTTATATCCCGCCGTTAACC
ACCATCAAACAGGATTTTCGCCTGCTGGGGCAAACCAGCGTGGACCGCTTGCTGCAACTCTCTCAGGGCC
AGGCGGTGAAGGGCAATCAGCTGTTGCCCGTCTCACTGGTGAAAAGAAAAACCACCCTGGCGCCCAATAC
GCAAACCGCCTCTCCCCGCGCGTTGGCCGATTCATTAATGCAGCTGGCACGACAGGTTTCCCGACTGGAA
AGCGGGCAGTGAGCGCAACGCAATTAATGTAAGTTAGCTCACTCATTAGGCACCCCAGGCTTTACACTTT
ATGCTTCCGGCTCGTATGTTGTGTGGAATTGTGAGCGGATAACAATTTCACACAGGAAACAGCTATGACC
ATGATTACGGATTCACTGGCCGTCGTTTTACAACGTCGTGACTGGGAAAACCCTGGCGTTACCCAACTTA
ATCGCCTTGCAGCACATCCCCCTTTCGCCAGCTGGCGTAATAGCGAAGAGGCCCGCACCGATCGCCCTTC
CCAACAGTTGCGCAGCCTGAATGGCGAATGGCGCTTTGCCTGGTTTCCGGCACCAGAAGCGGTGCCGGAA
AGCTGGCTGGAGTGCGATCTTCCTGAGGCCGATACTGTCGTCGTCCCCTCAAACTGGCAGATGCACGGTT
ACGATGCGCCCATCTACACCAACGTGACCTATCCCATTACGGTCAATCCGCCGTTTGTTCCCACGGAGAA
TCCGACGGGTTGTTACTCGCTCACATTTAATGTTGATGAAAGCTGGCTACAGGAAGGCCAGACGCGAATT
ATTTTTGATGGCGTTGGAATTAGCTTATCGACTGCACGGTGCACCAATGCTTCTGGCGTCAGGCAGCCAT
CGGAAGCTGTGGTATGGCTGTGCAGGTCGTAAATCACTGCATAATTCGTGTCGCTCAAGGCGCACTCCCG
TTCTGGATAATGTTTTTTGCGCCGACATCATAACGGTTCTGGCAAATATTCTGAAATGAGCTGTTGACAA
TTAATCATCGGCTCGTATAATG
Features (pLannotate 1.2.2; 17 found; start..end, strand, type, name):
      8..24      +  protein_bind   lac operator: The lac repressor binds to the lac operator to inhibit transcription in E. coli. This inhibition can be relieved by adding lactose or isopropyl-β-D-thiogalactopyranoside (IPTG). lac repressor encoded by lacI
     47..700     +  CDS            GST26_SCHJA: Experimental evidence at protein level: Swiss-Prot protein existence level 1. GST isoenzymes appear to play a central role in the parasite detoxification system. Other functions are also suspected including a role in increasing the solubility of haematin in the parasite gut. From Schistosoma japonicum (Blood fluke).
    747..1112    +  CDS            HS1BP3 (fragment): H1BP3_HUMAN - Experimental evidence at protein level: Swiss-Prot protein existence level 1. May be a modulator of IL-2 signaling. From Homo sapiens (Human).
   1148..1187    +  CDS            rop (fragment): Rop protein, which maintains plasmids at low copy number; rop
   1289..1329    +  misc_feature   bom (fragment): basis of mobility region from pBR322
   1434..1538    +  promoter       AmpR promoter: bla
   1539..2399    +  CDS            AmpR: β-lactamase; bla; confers resistance to ampicillin, carbenicillin, and related antibiotics
   2570..3158    +  rep_origin     ori: high-copy-number ColE1/pMB1/pBR322/pUC origin of replication
   3344..3395    -  misc_feature   bom (fragment): basis of mobility region from pBR322
   3402..3479    +  promoter       lacI promoter: lacI
   3480..4562    +  CDS            lacI: lac repressor; lacI; The lac repressor binds to the lac operator to inhibit transcription in E. coli. This inhibition can be relieved by adding lactose or isopropyl-β-D-thiogalactopyranoside (IPTG).
   4575..4596    +  protein_bind   CAP binding site: CAP binding activates transcription in the presence of cAMP. E. coli catabolite activator protein
   4611..4641    +  promoter       lac promoter: promoter for the E. coli lac operon
   4649..4665    +  protein_bind   lac operator: The lac repressor binds to the lac operator to inhibit transcription in E. coli. This inhibition can be relieved by adding lactose or isopropyl-β-D-thiogalactopyranoside (IPTG). lac repressor encoded by lacI
   4685..4858    +  CDS            lacZα: LacZα fragment of β-galactosidase; lacZ fragment
   5122..5238    -  CDS            yciV (fragment): RNAAM_ECOLI - Also known as trpH From Escherichia coli (strain K12).
   5314..5342    +  promoter       tac promoter: strong E. coli promoter; hybrid between the trp and lac UV5 promoters
