[The description below was written by a language model from this plasmid's Addgene catalogue record and pLannotate feature annotations shown in this document.]
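Description:
HS1BP3-PX (17-139) is a bacterial expression plasmid built on the pGEX4T2 backbone for producing the phox homology (PX) domain of human HS1BP3, residues 17 to 139, as a recombinant protein in E. coli. The 5,342 nt sequenced plasmid replicates from a ColE1/pMB1-type origin and is selected with ampicillin through the β-lactamase (AmpR) gene and its own promoter. The catalogue lists copy number as unknown. Short rop and bom fragments, along with a lac promoter/lacZα segment, are backbone remnants with no evident role in expression of the insert.

The expression cassette spans the numbering origin of the circular map. A tac promoter (a strong trp/lac hybrid) sits at the very end of the record and is followed by a lac operator at the start. It drives an open reading frame encoding Schistosoma japonicum glutathione S-transferase fused at its C terminus to the HS1BP3 fragment, so GST is an N-terminal tag. The plasmid also carries lacI under its own promoter, which supplies lac repressor to keep the tac promoter off until it is induced with IPTG. The insert was cloned by restriction enzymes between BamHI, which was destroyed in the process, and XhoI, which was retained. A short linker lies between GST and the insert; pGEX-4T vectors normally carry a thrombin cleavage site there, but the feature table does not annotate one.

The GST tag allows affinity purification of the fusion on glutathione resin. According to the record, the construct belongs to a set used to classify human PX domains by their phosphoinositide binding specificities, which fits its use for making purified domain for lipid-binding and biophysical studies.
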