Addgene plasmid #119125: HS1BP3-PX (17-139)
Purpose: Bacterial expression of human phox homology (PX) domain, HS1BP3-PX (17-139)
Depositing lab: Brett Collins. Depositing organization: University of Queensland. Publication: Classification of the human phox homology (PX) domains based on their phosphoinositide binding specificities. Chandra M, Chin YK, Mas C, Feathers JR, Paul B, Datta S, Chen KE, Jia X, Yang Z, Norwood SJ, Mohanty B, Bugarcic A, Teasdale RD, Henne WM, Mobli M, Collins BM. Nat Commun. 2019 Apr 4;10(1):1528. doi: 10.1038/s41467-019-09355-y. PubMed 30948714.
Backbone
  Vector backbone: pGEX4T2
  Vector type: Bacterial Expression
Growth in bacteria
  Bacterial resistance: Ampicillin, 100 μg/mL
  Growth temperature: 37°C
  Growth strain: DH5alpha
  Copy number: Unknown
Gene/Insert
  Gene/Insert name: HS1BP3-PX (17-139)
  Species: H. sapiens (human)
  Entrez Gene: HS1BP3 (a.k.a. ETM2, HS1-BP3)
  Promoter: tac
  Tag / fusion protein: GST (N terminal on backbone)
  Cloning method: Restriction Enzyme; 5′ cloning site BamHI (destroyed during cloning); 3′ cloning site XhoI (not destroyed)
  Sequencing primers: 5′ pGEX5
Terms and licenses: Academic/Nonprofit Terms; Industry Terms: Not Available to Industry
Depositor comments: Amino Acid Sequence: TGLDLTVPQHQEVRGKMMSGHVEYQILVVTRLAAFKSAKHRPEDVVQFLVSKKYSEIEEFYQKLSSRYAAASLPPLPRKVLFVGESDIRERRAVFNEILRCVSKDAELAGSPELLEFLGTRS
How to cite: HS1BP3-PX (17-139) was a gift from Brett Collins (Addgene plasmid # 119125 ; http://n2t.net/addgene:119125 ; RRID:Addgene_119125)
